>Addgene plasmid #176158 | pMC-XI5 | addgene full sequence | sequence record 346543 | Addgene NGS Result
TGAAATTTGAAGGCGATACCCTGGTAAACCGCATTGAGCTGAAAGGCATTGACTTTAAAGAGGACGGCAA
TATCCTGGGCCATAAGCTGGAATACAATTTTAACAGCCACAATGTTTACATCACCGCCGATAAACAAAAA
AATGGCATTAAAGCGAATTTTAAAATTCGCCACAACGTGGAGGATGGCAGCGTGCAGCTGGCTGATCACT
ACCAGCAAAACACTCCAATCGGTGATGGTCCTGTTCTGCTGCCAGACAATCACTATCTGAGCACGCAAAG
CGTTCTGTCTAAAGATCCGAACGAGAAACGCGATCATATGGTTCTGCTGGAGTTCGTAACCGCAGCGGGC
ATCACGCATGGTATGGATGAACTGTACAAATGACCAGGCATCAAATAAAACGAAAGGCTCAGTCGAAAGA
CTGGGCCTTTCGTTTTATCTGTTGTTTGTCGGTGAACGCTCTCTACTAGAGTCACACTGGCTCACCTTCG
GGTGGGCCTTTCTGCGTTTATAGGTCTCAGCTGGAAATCTGCTCGTCAGTGGTGCTCACACTGACGAATC
ATGTACAGATCATACCGATGACTGCCTGGCGACTCACAACTAAGCAAGACAGCCGGAACCAGCGCCGGCG
AACACCACTGCATATATGGCATATCACAACAGTCCACGTCTCAAGCAGTTACAGAGATGTTACGAACCAC
TAGTGCACTGCAGTACAACTAGAGATCTATGTGAGGATCCTAACTCGAGATCGAGAGTCCTGCAGGACTA
GTGCTGAGGCATTACTATTGGCTGCTTCATAGTACACCCAATTGCCCACAACCCAAGTTAATCATAAGCT
CTTGTTGTCGATGAATTGCTCAAAATGTGGCCATTCTTTCAATTTTGCACCTCTAAAACTGCTCCGTGGG
TTGTGACAACAACCTTAAGGGTAATGGACTTTTTTAGAAAGACAAATGAGATGATTTCACCTACTGGTAT
ATCATTTATTTATACACGACCGTTTTGACATTTCAGAGTTGCACGTTGGTATATCCTAATATTCTCACAA
GCATCACAGTGAAGAAACGCAAGAAAATGGAAAAAATTCCCAGGTGGTTGTTGTCTTCTCTTATATCGTC
GGTGCTGTGCATACTTGGGGCCCTGTGTGTGCCGTTGTTATCGGTTGCCTTCGATAGCAAGCGCAATAGC
CAATCTAAGTTGGTCAACTATGGTCTTTCTCTAAGTGCCGGATCTATGATCATTAAGACCTCAGCGCCGA
GCGGCCGCGTGTTACAACCAATTAACCAATTCTGATTAGAAAAACTCATCGAGCATCAAATGAAACTGCA
ATTTATTCATATCAGGATTATCAATACCATATTTTTGAAAAAGCCGTTTCTGTAATGAAGGAGAAAACTC
ACCGAGGCAGTTCCATAGGATGGCAAGATCCTGGTATCGGTCTGCGATTCCGACTCGTCCAACATCAATA
CAACCTATTAATTTCCCCTCGTCAAAAATAAGGTTATCAAGTGAGAAATCACCATGAGTGACGACTGAAT
CCGGTGAGAATGGCAAAAGCTTATGCATTTCTTTCCAGACTTGTTCAACAGGCCAGCCATTACGCTCGTC
ATCAAAATCACTCGCATCAACCAAACCGTTATTCATTCGTGATTGCGCCTGAGCGAGGCGAAATACGCGA
TCGCTGTTAAAAGGACAATTACAAACAGGAATCGAATGCAACCGGCGCAGGAACACTGCCAGCGCATCAA
CAATATTTTCACCTGAATCAGGATATTCTTCTAATACCTGGAATGCTGTTTTCCCGGGGATCGCAGTGGT
GAGTAACCATGCATCATCAGGAGTACGGATAAAATGCTTGATGGTCGGAAGAGGCATAAATTCCGTCAGC
CAGTTTAGTCTGACCATCTCATCTGTAACATCATTGGCAACGCTACCTTTGCCATGTTTCAGAAACAACT
CTGGCGCATCGGGCTTCCCATACAATCGATAGATTGTCGCACCTGATTGCCCGACATTATCGCGAGCCCA
TTTATACCCATATAAATCAGCATCCATGTTGGAATTTAATCGCGGCCTGGAGCAAGACGTTTCCCGTTGA
ATATGGCTCATAACACCCCTTGTATTACTGTTTATGTAAGCAGACAGTTTTATTGTTCATGATGATATAT
TTTTATCTTGTGCAATGTAACATCAGAGATTTTGAGACACAACGTGGCTTTGTTGAATAAATCGAACTTT
TGCTGAGTTGAAGGATCAGTCATGACCAAAATCCCTTAACGTGAGTTTTCGTTCCACTGAGCGTCAGACC
CCGTAGAAAAGATCAAAGGATCTTCTTGAGATCCTTTTTTTCTGCGCGTAATCTGCTGCTTGCAAACAAA
AAAACCACCGCTACCAGCGGTGGTTTGTTTGCCGGATCAAGAGCTACCAACTCTTTTTCCGAAGGTAACT
GGCTTCAGCAGAGCGCAGATACCAAATACTGTTCTTCTAGTGTAGCCGTAGTTAGGCCACCACTTCAAGA
ACTCTGTAGCACCGCCTACATACCTCGCTCTGCTAATCCTGTTACCAGTGGCTGCTGCCAGTGGCGATAA
GTCGTGTCTTACCGGGTTGGACTCAAGACGATAGTTACCGGATAAGGCGCAGCGGTCGGGCTGAACGGGG
GGTTCGTGCACACAGCCCAGCTTGGAGCGAACGACCTACACCGAACTGAGATACCTACAGCGTGAGCTAT
GAGAAAGCGCCACGCTTCCCGAAGGGAGAAAGGCGGACAGGTATCCGGTAAGCGGCAGGGTCGGAACAGG
AGAGCGCACGAGGGAGCTTCCAGGGGGAAACGCCTGGTATCTTTATAGTCCTGTCGGGTTTCGCCACCTC
TGACTTGAGCGTCGATTTTTGTGATGCTCGTCAGGGGGGCGGAGCCTATGGAAAAACGCCAGCAACGCGG
CCTTTTTACGGTTCCTGGCCTTTTGCTGGCCTTTTGCTCACATGTTCTTTCCTGCGTTATCCCCTGATTC
TGTGGATAACCGTGCGGCCGCCAATGCGCTGAGGGTTTAATGCGGAGAAGTCGTTGATAGCATTTCCGAA
GGCTTTTCCACATTGACTGCAGTATCTAAAAGAGCTCCAGCAGCGGTCTTAGTAGTTCCTGTGCTTGCCG
CTTTGCAGTATACAGGGACATTGGGAACTACGGAGGAAAAATCGGAATGCTCTGAGCTCTTCTCAAAACC
AGACGAACTCGTCTTATTTCTCAGTAAATTACCCAACATATAAACTCTCCCTCTTCACCTTCTCTACAAG
GCCACACACAAGACAGTTTTAACAGGCAAATGGTACTGGAGGCTCTCACCAATGGGGTTTAAGACGCTCC
AAACACACGCTCTCCTTTTTTTCTTTATATATCGGTAGCAACGAAAGCTAGTCGCAGAACGTTACACACT
AAAGCAGATCAATCAATCAATCCTGAGAACCTGCTTCGTTCAAACCATCCACTAGAAGAAACACGCACGT
GTACCCAAAAATAGAGACAAACAAACAGACAAAAATAACAATGATTCCTACCGACTAAAGTAAAACAACA
CTCACGTAATAAAAAATCCTAGATACAACTCACTTGTATTCCTCTCTTCTTTGACCATCACTAAAGCTTC
TCTCTTACTATATTCCTCAAATAAAAAAAAGTTGCAATGATTACTTACCAATGTGCCATAAACTCCGTGC
ACCAATTAAGTCCTCAGCGAGCTCGCCCTGAATTCGCATCTAGACTGATGAGACGTGGTAGAGCCACAAA
CAGCCGGTACAAGCAACGATCTCCAGGACCATCTGAATCATGCGCGGATGACACGAACTCACGACGGCGA
TCACAGACATTAACCCACAGTACAGACACTGCGACAACGTGGCAATTCGTCGCAATACAACGTGAGACCG
AAAGTGAAACGTGATTTCATGCGTCATTTTGAACATTTTGTAAATCTTATTTAATAATGTGTGCGGCAAT
TCACATTTAATTTATGAATGTTTTCTTAACATCGCGGCAACTCAAGAAACGGCAGGTTCGGATCTTAGCT
ACTAGAGAAAGAGGAGAAATACTAGATGCGTAAAGGCGAAGAGCTGTTCACTGGTGTCGTCCCTATTCTG
GTGGAACTGGATGGTGATGTCAACGGTCATAAGTTTTCCGTGCGTGGCGAGGGTGAAGGTGACGCAACTA
ATGGTAAACTGACGCTGAAGTTCATCTGTACTACTGGTAAACTGCCGGTTCCTTGGCCGACTCTGGTAAC
GACGCTGACTTATGGTGTTCAGTGCTTTGCTCGTTATCCGGACCATATGAAGCAGCATGACTTCTTCAAG
TCCGCCATGCCGGAAGGCTATGTGCAGGAACGCACGATTTCCTTTAAGGATGACGGCACGTACAAAACGC
GTGCGGAAG
Features (pLannotate 1.2.2; 7 found; start..end, strand, type, name):
    392..463     +  terminator     rrnB T1 terminator: transcription terminator T1 from the E. coli rrnB gene
    479..506     +  terminator     T7Te terminator: phage T7 early transcription terminator
   1077..1241    +  CDS            ZRT3 (fragment): ZRT3_YEAST - Experimental evidence at protein level: Swiss-Prot protein existence level 1. Transports zinc from storage in the vacuole to the cytoplasm. From Saccharomyces cerevisiae (strain ATCC 204508 / S288c) (Baker's yeast).
   1296..2111    -  CDS            KanR: aminoglycoside phosphotransferase; aph(3')-Ia; confers resistance to kanamycin in bacteria or G418 (Geneticin®) in eukaryotes
   2336..2924    +  rep_origin     ori: high-copy-number ColE1/pMB1/pBR322/pUC origin of replication
   3053..3259    -  CDS            LST4 (fragment): LST4_YEAST - Experimental evidence at protein level: Swiss-Prot protein existence level 1. Involved in extracellular amino acid uptake. Required for the trafficking of the GAP1 nitrogen-regulated general amino acid permease from the Golgi to the plasma membrane. From Saccharomyces cerevisiae (strain ATCC 204508 / S288c) (Baker's yeast).
   4086..380     +  CDS            superfolder GFP (across the origin): GFP variant that folds robustly even when fused to poorly folded proteins (Pédelacq et al., 2006)
