[The description below was written by a language model from this plasmid's Addgene catalogue record and pLannotate feature annotations shown in this document.]
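Description:
pMC-XI5 is an empty, preassembled level-2 (multigene) acceptor backbone for the Yeast Modular Cloning (MoClo) system, designed for integrating assembled expression cassettes into the Saccharomyces cerevisiae genome at the XI-5 locus. According to the record, it was built by MoClo assembly from toolkit part plasmids plus a spacer part and two parts carrying the upstream and downstream XI-5 homology regions, which were amplified from the EasyClone-MarkerFree toolkit. It carries no gene of interest. In E. coli the 4.4 kb plasmid is maintained at high copy by a ColE1/pUC-type origin and selected with kanamycin through the aph(3')-Ia KanR gene.

The cloning position is occupied by a superfolder GFP dropout cassette, followed by the rrnB T1 and T7Te bacterial terminators. In a Golden Gate reaction, incoming transcription units replace this cassette, so correct assemblies can be recognised as non-fluorescent bacterial colonies against the green background of the uncut vector. The promoter driving GFP is not annotated in the feature table. The annotated fragments of the yeast ZRT3 and LST4 coding sequences probably reflect genomic sequence within the XI-5 homology arms rather than intended expression elements. These sit on either side of the KanR–ori segment, consistent with a design in which the bacterial portion is separated from the integration cassette so that the arms direct homologous recombination at the target site.

No yeast replication origin or yeast selection marker is annotated, and a spacer part was used in the assembly. This fits the marker-free, CRISPR-assisted integration approach of the source toolkit, although the record does not spell this out.
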