Addgene plasmid #176158: pMC-XI5
Purpose: (Empty Backbone) preassembled yeast MoClo level-2 backbone with GFP dropout for genomic integration in site XI-5
Depositing lab: Florian David. Depositing organization: Chalmers University of Technology. Publication: Expansion of the Yeast Modular Cloning Toolkit for CRISPR-Based Applications, Genomic Integrations and Combinatorial Libraries. Otto M, Skrekas C, Gossing M, Gustafsson J, Siewers V, David F. ACS Synth Biol. 2021 Dec 17;10(12):3461-3474. doi: 10.1021/acssynbio.1c00408. Epub 2021 Dec 3. PubMed 34860007.
Backbone
  Vector backbone: MoClo assembly
  Vector type: Yeast Expression
Growth in bacteria
  Bacterial resistance: Kanamycin, 50 μg/mL
  Growth temperature: 37°C
  Growth strain: DH5alpha
  Copy number: High Copy
Gene/Insert
  Gene/Insert name: None
Terms and licenses: Academic/Nonprofit Terms; Industry Terms: Not Available to Industry
Depositor comments: Constructed using the Yeast Modular Cloning Toolkit (Lee et al. ACS Synth Biol. 2015) from the part plasmids pYTK008, pYTK047, pYTK073, pYTK090, pMC6-spacer, pMC7-XI5dw, pMC8b-XI5up. Homologous region amplified from EasyClone-MarkerFree toolkit (Jessop-Fabre et al. Biotechnol J. 2016).
How to cite: pMC-XI5 was a gift from Florian David (Addgene plasmid # 176158 ; http://n2t.net/addgene:176158 ; RRID:Addgene_176158)
